Addgene plasmid #205403: pICH41276(3Uter)-tAT4G34270
Purpose: MoClo lvl0 3'UTR+Terminator part
Depositing lab: Jennifer Nemhauser. Depositing organization: University of Washington. Publication: Building a pipeline to identify and engineer constitutive and repressible promoters. Yang EJY, Nemhauser JL. Quant Plant Biol. 2023 Oct 19;4:e12. doi: 10.1017/qpb.2023.10. eCollection 2023. PubMed 37901686.
Backbone
  Vector backbone: pICH41276
  Backbone manufacturer: Sylvestre Marillonnet Lab
  Vector type: Synthetic Biology
Growth in bacteria
  Bacterial resistance: Spectinomycin, 50 μg/mL
  Growth temperature: 37°C
  Growth strain: DH5alpha
  Copy number: High Copy
Gene/Insert
  Gene/Insert name: tAT4G34270
  Species: A. thaliana (mustard weed)
  Insert size (bp): 314
  Cloning method: Restriction Enzyme; 5′ cloning site unknown (unknown if destroyed)
Terms and licenses: Academic/Nonprofit Terms; Industry Terms: Not Available to Industry
How to cite: pICH41276(3Uter)-tAT4G34270 was a gift from Jennifer Nemhauser (Addgene plasmid # 205403 ; http://n2t.net/addgene:205403 ; RRID:Addgene_205403)
