[The description below was written by a language model from this plasmid's Addgene catalogue record and pLannotate feature annotations shown in this document.]
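Description:
pICH41276(3Uter)-tAT4G34270 is a MoClo (modular Golden Gate cloning) level 0 part plasmid carrying a plant 3′UTR plus terminator module. It is built on the pICH41276 level 0 acceptor backbone, which is the MoClo position reserved for 3′UTR/terminator parts. At 2,567 nt it is a small bacterial cloning vector rather than an expression or delivery vector. It replicates in E. coli from a high-copy ColE1/pUC-type origin and is selected with spectinomycin through an aadA gene, which the annotation places across the numbering origin of the circular sequence. Upstream of aadA lie an AmpR (bla) promoter and short fragments annotated as an integrase and a gentamicin acetyltransferase. These fragments, along with a small lacI fragment elsewhere, are most likely non-functional remnants of how the resistance cassette and backbone were assembled.

The insert, tAT4G34270, is a 314 bp segment from Arabidopsis thaliana, and its name indicates that it is the terminator region of locus AT4G34270. The automated feature table does not annotate this insert, so its exact coordinates are not recorded. The flanking Type IIS restriction sites and fusion overhangs are likewise not recorded, and the catalogue lists the cloning sites as unknown. As a level 0 part, it is meant to be released and joined in a one-pot Golden Gate reaction with promoter, 5′UTR and coding-sequence parts to build level 1 plant transcription units. There it would supply the 3′ end-processing and transcription termination signals. It was deposited alongside work on identifying and engineering constitutive and repressible plant promoters.
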