Features (pLannotate 1.2.2; 6 found; start..end, strand, type, name):
    275..863     +  rep_origin     ori: high-copy-number ColE1/pMB1/pBR322/pUC origin of replication
   1046..1095    +  CDS            lacI (fragment): lac repressor; lacI; The lac repressor binds to the lac operator to inhibit transcription in E. coli. This inhibition can be relieved by adding lactose or isopropyl-β-D-thiogalactopyranoside (IPTG).
   1554..1658    +  promoter       AmpR promoter: bla
   1649..1729    -  CDS            int (fragment): INT2_ECOLX - Protein inferred from homology: Swiss-Prot protein existence level 3. Putative integrase believed to be involved in the insertion of antibiotic resistance genes into plasmids and transposons. From Escherichia coli.
   1817..1873    +  CDS            GmR (fragment): gentamycin acetyltransferase; aacC1; confers resistance to gentamycin
   1880..101     +  CDS            aadA (across the origin): S3AD_ECOLX - Experimental evidence at protein level: Swiss-Prot protein existence level 1. Mediates bacterial resistance to the antibiotics streptomycin and spectinomycin. From Escherichia coli.
>Addgene plasmid #205403 | pICH41276(3Uter)-tAT4G34270 | addgene full sequence | sequence record 404858 | Addgene NGS Result
CTTATCTTGGACAAGAAGAAGATCGCTTGGCCTCGCGCGCAGATCAGTTGGAAGAATTTGTCCATTACGT
AAAAGGCGAGATCACCAAGGTAGTCGGCAAATAACTGTCAGACCAAGTTTACTCATATATACTTTAGATT
GATTTAAAACTTCATTTTTAATTTAAAAGGATCTAGGTGAAGATCCTTTTTGATAATCTCATGACCAAAA
TCCCTTAACGTGAGTTTTCGTTCCACTGAGCGTCAGACCCCGTAGAAAAGATCAAAGGATCTTCTTGAGA
TCCTTTTTTTCTGCGCGTAATCTGCTGCTTGCAAACAAAAAAACCACCGCTACCAGCGGTGGTTTGTTTG
CCGGATCAAGAGCTACCAACTCTTTTTCCGAAGGTAACTGGCTTCAGCAGAGCGCAGATACCAAATACTG
TTCTTCTAGTGTAGCCGTAGTTAGGCCACCACTTCAAGAACTCTGTAGCACCGCCTACATACCTCGCTCT
GCTAATCCTGTTACCAGTGGCTGCTGCCAGTGGCGATAAGTCGTGTCTTACCGGGTTGGACTCAAGACGA
TAGTTACCGGATAAGGCGCAGCGGTCGGGCTGAACGGGGGGTTCGTGCACACAGCCCAGCTTGGAGCGAA
CGACCTACACCGAACTGAGATACCTACAGCGTGAGCTATGAGAAAGCGCCACGCTTCCCGAAGGGAGAAA
GGCGGACAGGTATCCGGTAAGCGGCAGGGTCGGAACAGGAGAGCGCACGAGGGAGCTTCCAGGGGGAAAC
GCCTGGTATCTTTATAGTCCTGTCGGGTTTCGCCACCTCTGACTTGAGCGTCGATTTTTGTGATGCTCGT
CAGGGGGGCGGAGCCTATGGAAAAACGCCAGCAACGCGGCCTTTTTACGGTTCCTGGCCTTTTGCTGGCC
TTTTGCTCACATGTTCTTTCCTGCGTTATCCCCTGATTCTGTGGATAACCGTATTACCGCCTTTGAGTGA
GCTGATACCGCTCGCCGCAGCCGAACGACCGAGCGCAGCGAGTCAGTGAGCGAGGAAGCGGAAGAGCGCC
CAATACGCAAACCGCCTCTCCCCGCGCGTTGGCCGATTCATTAATCACTCTGTGGTCTCAGCTTGCTGTT
TATAAAGTTGCAAATTATATCTAAAAGAGCGTACCGATGAGCTTTCTTTACAGCCAAACAAACTACTTAC
TATTGAATTTGTTAATGTAAGGAGTTACTCCACTGACTTATTGTGGTGGTTTCATATGAACATTCAAACC
CTTTTCACGTTGTTCTTACACTCTTATTGTTCCCTACCTTGTTCCCACCATAATTCCCCCTCACTGTTGA
ATTTCTATAATTAGTGTATACACAATAACGCAGTGACTCGTATGCATAAGTTCAAATGTTGTAGTTATTT
AAAAGCCTGCGGCCAATTATCACACTTTCGCTTGAGACCACGAAGTGGCTCTTCAGTGGACGAAAGGGCC
TCGTGATACGCCTATTTTTATAGGTTAATGTCATGATAATAATGGTTTCTTAGACGTCAGGTGGCACTTT
TCGGGGAAATGTGCGCGGAACCCCTATTTGTTTATTTTTCTAAATACATTCAAATATGTATCCGCTCATG
AGACAATAACCCTGATAAATGCTTCAATAATATTGAAAAAGGAAGAGTATGCGCTCACGCAACTGGTCCA
GAACCTTGACCGAACGCAGCGGTGGTAACGGCGCAGTGGCGGTTTTCATGGCTTGTTATGACTGTTTTTT
TTTGGGGTACAGTCTATGCCTCGGGCATCCAAGCAGCAAGCGCGTTACGCCGTGGGTCGATGTTTGATGT
TATGGAGCAGCAACGATGTTACGCAGCAGGGCAGTCGCCCTAAAACAAAGTTAAACATCATGAGGGAAGC
GGTGATCGCCGAAGTATCGACTCAACTATCAGAGGTAGTTGGCGTCATCGAGCGCCATCTCGAACCGACG
TTGCTGGCCGTACATTTGTACGGCTCCGCAGTGGATGGCGGCCTGAAGCCACACAGCGATATTGATTTGC
TGGTTACGGTGACCGTAAGGCTTGATGAAACAACGCGGCGAGCTTTGATCAACGACCTTTTGGAAACTTC
GGCTTCCCCTGGAGAGAGCGAGATTCTCCGCGCTGTAGAAGTCACCATTGTTGTGCACGACGACATCATT
CCGTGGCGTTATCCAGCTAAGCGCGAACTGCAATTTGGAGAATGGCAGCGCAATGACATTCTTGCAGGTA
TCTTCGAGCCAGCCACGATCGACATTGATCTGGCTATCTTGCTGACAAAAGCAAGAGAACATAGCGTTGC
CTTGGTAGGTCCAGCGGCGGAGGAACTCTTTGATCCGGTTCCTGAACAGGATCTATTTGAGGCGCTAAAT
GAAACCTTAACGCTATGGAACTCGCCGCCCGACTGGGCTGGCGATGAGCGAAATGTAGTGCTTACGTTGT
CCCGCATTTGGTACAGCGCAGTAACCGGCAAAATCGCGCCGAAGGATGTCGCTGCCGACTGGGCAATGGA
GCGCCTGCCGGCCCAGTATCAGCCCGTCATACTTGAAGCTAGACAGG
